>Addgene plasmid #179030 | pBBK46 pHomL-RPL18Bp-RPC19-Link-Neon(gfp)-SSA1t-HomR (AmpR) | addgene full sequence | sequence record 360780 | Addgene NGS Result
TTACCAATGCTTAATCAGTGAGGCACCTATCTCAGCGATCTGTCTATTTCGTTCATCCATAGTTGCCTGA
CTCCCCGTCGTGTAGATAACTACGATACGGGAGGGCTTACCATCTGGCCCCAGTGCTGCAATGATACCGC
GGGACCCACGCTCACCGGCTCCAGATTTATCAGCAATAAACCAGCCAGCCGGAAGGGCCGAGCGCAGAAG
TGGTCCTGCAACTTTATCCGCCTCCATCCAGTCTATTAATTGTTGCCGGGAAGCTAGAGTAAGTAGTTCG
CCAGTTAATAGTTTGCGCAACGTTGTTGCCATTGCTACAGGCATCGTGGTGTCACGCTCGTCGTTTGGTA
TGGCTTCATTCAGCTCCGGTTCCCAACGATCAAGGCGAGTTACATGATCCCCCATGTTGTGCAAAAAAGC
GGTTAGCTCCTTCGGTCCTCCGATCGTTGTCAGAAGTAAGTTGGCCGCAGTGTTATCACTCATGGTTATG
GCAGCACTGCATAATTCTCTTACTGTCATGCCATCCGTAAGATGCTTTTCTGTGACTGGTGAGTACTCAA
CCAAGTCATTCTGAGAATAGTGTATGCGGCGACCGAGTTGCTCTTGCCCGGCGTCAATACGGGATAATAC
CGCGCCACATAGCAGAACTTTAAAAGTGCTCATCATTGGAAAACGTTCTTCGGGGCGAAAACTCTCAAGG
ATCTTACCGCTGTTGAGATCCAGTTCGATGTAACCCACTCGTGCACCCAACTGATCTTCAGCATCTTTTA
CTTTCACCAGCGTTTCTGGGTGAGCAAAAACAGGAAGGCAAAATGCCGCAAAAAAGGGAATAAGGGCGAC
ACGGAAATGTTGAATACTCATACTCTTCCTTTTTCAATATTATTGAAGCATTTATCAGGGTTATTGTCTC
ATGAGCGGATACATATTTGAATGTATTTAGAAAAATAAACAAATAGGGGTTCCGCGCACATTTCCCCGAA
AAGTGCCACCTGTCATGACCAAAATCCCTTAACGTGAGTTTTCGTTCCACTGAGCGTCAGACCCCGTAGA
AAAGATCAAAGGATCTTCTTGAGATCCTTTTTTTCTGCGCGTAATCTGCTGCTTGCAAACAAAAAAACCA
CCGCTACCAGCGGTGGTTTGTTTGCCGGATCAAGAGCTACCAACTCTTTTTCCGAAGGTAACTGGCTTCA
GCAGAGCGCAGATACCAAATACTGTTCTTCTAGTGTAGCCGTAGTTAGGCCACCACTTCAAGAACTCTGT
AGCACCGCCTACATACCTCGCTCTGCTAATCCTGTTACCAGTGGCTGCTGCCAGTGGCGATAAGTCGTGT
CTTACCGGGTTGGACTCAAGACGATAGTTACCGGATAAGGCGCAGCGGTCGGGCTGAACGGGGGGTTCGT
GCACACAGCCCAGCTTGGAGCGAACGACCTACACCGAACTGAGATACCTACAGCGTGAGCTATGAGAAAG
CGCCACGCTTCCCGAAGGGAGAAAGGCGGACAGGTATCCGGTAAGCGGCAGGGTCGGAACAGGAGAGCGC
ACGAGGGAGCTTCCAGGGGGAAACGCCTGGTATCTTTATAGTCCTGTCGGGTTTCGCCACCTCTGACTTG
AGCGTCGATTTTTGTGATGCTCGTCAGGGGGGCGGAGCCTATGGAAAAACGCCAGCAACGCGGCCTTTTT
ACGGTTCCTGGCCTTTTGCTGGCCTTTTGCTCACATGTTCTTTCCTGCGTTATCCCCTGATTCTGTGGAT
AACCGTGCGGCCGCCAATGTTATCTATTGGCAGATGTTCATACGGGGCTTTCAAATATTGATGAAATTAT
GTGATGTTTAGAAGAAGATTCGAACTGTTTTCAGTAGATTTGGTAACTGTGCAACCATAACTCATGCCCC
CTATTTATCGGCATTGAGATTGTAAAGGAAGTAAAACGCATTTTTGCAGATCTGTTCTCTTATGTATTTT
TAATCGTCCTTGTATGGAAGTATCAAAGGGGACGTTCTTCACCTCCTTGGAAAACGCAAACTTTCTTTTT
GCCTATCACAGTATCTTATCGAGCTAACTATTTTCGACACACATGAAAAAGCAGAAATATTAACGAAAAA
GAAAAGAAAGACCATGTCATGTACGGGCAATCAGAATATGCAAGATGAGCGGGAACGGGCGAAATGTGCA
CGCGCACAACTTACGAAACGCGGATGAGTCACTGACAGCCACCGCAGAGGTTCTGACTCCTACTGAGCTC
TATTGGAGGTGGCAGAACCGGTAATCCCACAGTGAGCAACTTGACAAACCAACAGATATAGGCTGTGTCT
TAAAATATACCATCCAATACCTTGATGAACTTTTCAAAGATGACTAAAATAAGTGAAATTTCAACATTAA
CTTCGAGCTGTAAACACAGTGGTTTCTTTGCATAAACACCATCAGCCTCAAGTCGTCAAGTAAAGATTTC
GTGTTCATGCAGATAGATAACAATCTATATGTTGATAATTAGCGTTGCCTCATCAATGCGTACACGAAGA
ATATACTAAAAAATGAGCAGGCAAGATAAACGAAGGCAAAGATGACAGAGCAGAAAGCCCTAGTAAAGCG
TATTACAAATGAAACCAAGATTCAGATTGCGATCCCTGAATTCGCATCTAGATGGTAGAGCCACAAACAG
CCGGTACAAGCAACGATCTCCAGGACCATCTGAATCATGCGCGGATGACACGAACTCACGACGGCGATCA
CAGACATTAACCCACAGTACAGACACTGCGACAACGTGGCAATTCGTCGCAATACCGTCTCACTGAACTG
GCCGATAATTGCAGACGAACGAAGAGGATGTCCAATATTTTTTTTAAGGAATAAGGATACTTCAAGACTA
GATTCCCCCCTGCATTCCCATCAGAACCGTAAACCTTGGCGCTTTCCTTGGGAAGTATTCAAGAAGTGCC
TTGTCCGGTTTCTGTGGCTCACAAACCAGCGCGCCCGATATGGCTTTCTTTTCACTTATGAATGTACCAG
TACGGGACAATTAGAACGCTCCTGTAACAATCTCTTTGCAAATGTGGGGTTACATTCTAACCATGTCACA
CTGCTGACGAAATTCAAAGTAAAAAAAAATGGGACCACGTCTTGAGAACGATAGATTTTCTTTATTTTAC
ATTGAACAGTCGTTGTCTCAGCGCGCTTTATGTTTTCATTCATACTTCATATTATAAAATAACAAAAGAA
GAATTTCATATTCACGCCCAAGAAATCAGGCTGCTTTCCAAATGCAATTGACACTTCATTAGCCATCACA
CAAAACTCTTTCTTGCTGGAGCTTCTTTTAAAAAAGACCTCAGTACACCAAACACGTTACCCGACCTCGT
TATTTTACGACAACTATGATAAAATTCTGAAGAAAAAATAAAAAAATTTTCATACTTCTTGCTTTTATTT
AAACCATTGAATGATTTCTTTTGAACAAAACTACCTGTTTCACCAAAGGAAATAGAAAGAAAAAATCAAT
TAGAAGAAAACAAAAAACAAAAGATCTATGACTGAGGACATCGAACAAAAAAAGACCGCTACAGAGGTAA
CACCACAAGAACCAAAGCACATCCAAGAAGAAGAAGAACAGGATGTTGATATGACTGGCGATGAAGAACA
GGAAGAGGAACCAGACAGGGAAAAAATTAAGCTTCTCACACAGGCAACATCTGAAGATGGAACTAGTGCC
TCTTTTCAAATTGTAGAGGAGGATCACACGCTTGGAAATGCCCTTCGTTACGTTATAATGAAAAATCCAG
ACGTAGAATTTTGTGGTTACTCGATACCTCATCCTTCTGAAAACCTATTAAATATCAGAATTCAAACCTA
CGGTGAAACGACCGCGGTGGATGCTCTTCAAAAAGGGCTAAAGGACTTGATGGATTTATGTGACGTTGTA
GAATCTAAGTTTACTGAAAAAATCAAGAGCATGGGATCCGGTCCTTCTGGCCCAACTGGCATGGTTTCTA
AGGGTGAAGAAGATAACATGGCTTCTTTGCCAGCCACCCACGAGTTGCACATCTTCGGTTCCATTAACGG
TGTCGACTTCGATATGGTCGGTCAAGGTACCGGTAACCCAAACGACGGTTACGAAGAATTGAACTTGAAG
TCTACCAAGGGCGACTTGCAGTTCTCCCCTTGGATTTTGGTTCCACACATCGGTTACGGTTTCCACCAAT
ACTTGCCATACCCAGACGGTATGTCCCCATTCCAAGCCGCCATGGTTGACGGTTCTGGTTACCAAGTCCA
CAGAACCATGCAATTCGAAGATGGTGCTTCCTTGACCGTGAACTACAGATACACCTACGAAGGTTCTCAC
ATCAAGGGCGAAGCCCAAGTTAAGGGTACCGGTTTCCCTGCTGACGGTCCAGTCATGACTAACTCCTTGA
CCGCTGCTGACTGGTGTCGTTCCAAGAAAACCTACCCAAACGATAAGACCATCATTTCCACTTTCAAGTG
GTCCTACACCACCGGTAACGGCAAGAGATACCGCTCTACCGCTCGTACCACCTACACCTTCGCCAAGCCA
ATGGCTGCCAACTACTTGAAGAACCAGCCTATGTACGTTTTCCGTAAGACCGAGCTGAAGCATTCCAAGA
CTGAATTGAACTTCAAGGAATGGCAAAAGGCTTTCACCGACGTCATGGGTATGGACGAATTGTACAAGTA
ACTCGAGTGGCGCCAATTGGTGCGGCAATTGATAATAACGAAAATGTCTTTTAATGATCTGGGTATAATG
AGGAATTTTCCGAACGTTTTTACTTTATATATATATATACATGTAACATATATTCTATACGCTATAGAGA
AAGGAAATTTTTCAATTAAAAAAAAAATAGAGAAAGAGTTTCACTTCTTGATTATCGCTAACACTAATGG
TTGAAGTACTGCTACTTTAATTTTATGCTGCCAATGAGACGACGGGGTCATCACGGCTCATCATGCGCCA
AACAAATGTGTGCAATACACGCTCGGATGACTGCATGATGACCGCACTGACTGGGGACAGCAGATCCACC
TAAGCCTGTGAGAGAAGCAGACACCCGACAGATCAAGGCAGTTAACTAGTGCACTGCAGTACAAATCGTC
CCCAACAAAAGTGGGCTCTCAAAATTCATCACATTTAAATGCATATAGGAAGAGCAACAGTTGGTTTGCA
TCTGATGTTCCTTAAAGATTTCGACATAATGTGCGAAGTAGATCCCTTCAGCACTGTACTTGTTTTTGCG
ACTAGATTGTAAATCATTCTTTATTTAATCTCTTTCTTTAACTACTGCTTAAAGTATAATTTGGTCCGTA
GTTTAATAACTATACTAAGCGAACGCTCTCTCGAAATTTTTCTTAACGCGTCCTTGTACTGCGTCTAACG
CTTTTGCCACTTGGATTTCTATTATAGGAAATAGTCTCACTTACTGGGCGACGAATTTTCGCGTTTTGAT
GAAGCACAGGAAGAATTTCTTTATGCTCAGAAGTTTGACAGCAAGCAAGTTCATCATTCGAACTAGCCTT
ATTGTTTTAGTTCAGTGACAGCGAACTGCCGTACTCGATGCTTTATTTCTCACGGTAGAGCGGAAGAACA
GATAGATCCCTACATATTGCTACCACTTCTATTACACAATAGTTTCAATAGCTTGCAGCGTAGCTAAACT
CTAAAATTTATCTAAATCACTCATATAAACCGAACCCTTCCCCTTCCGCTTATAGTACAGCTGATGCTCC
TTCACTATTTTAACATGTGGAATTCTTGAAAGAATGAAATCGCCATGCCAAGCCATCACACGGTCTTTTA
TGCAATTGATTGACCGCCTGCAACACATAGGCAGTAAAATTTTTACAAGCAGTAGCAGAACAGGCCACAC
AATCGCAAGTGATTAACGTCCACACAGGTATAGGGTTTCTGGACCATATGATACATGCTCTGGCCAAGCA
TTCCGGCTGGTCGCTAATCGTTGAGTGCCGAGCGGCCGCGATTATCAAAAAGGATCTTCACCTAGATCCT
TTTAAATTAAAAATGAAGTTTTAAATCAATCTAAAGTATATATGAGTAAACTTGGTCTGACAG
Features (pLannotate 1.2.2; 10 found; start..end, strand, type, name):
      1..861     -  CDS            AmpR: β-lactamase; bla; confers resistance to ampicillin, carbenicillin, and related antibiotics
    862..966     -  promoter       AmpR promoter: bla
   1069..1657    +  rep_origin     ori: high-copy-number ColE1/pMB1/pBR322/pUC origin of replication
   2391..2510    +  rep_origin     ARS1 (fragment): S. cerevisiae autonomously replicating sequence ARS1/ARS416
   2515..2561    +  promoter       HIS3 promoter (fragment): S. cerevisiae HIS3
   2562..2624    +  CDS            HIS3 (fragment): imidazoleglycerol-phosphate dehydratase, required for histidine biosynthesis; S. cerevisiae HIS3; yeast auxotrophic marker
   3528..3953    +  CDS            RPC19: RPAC2_YEAST - Experimental evidence at protein level: Swiss-Prot protein existence level 1. DNA-dependent RNA polymerases catalyze the transcription of DNA into RNA using the four ribonucleoside triphosphates as substrates. Common core component of RNA polymerases I and III which synthesize ribosomal RNA precursors and small RNAs, such as 5S rRNA and tRNAs, respectively. From Saccharomyces cerevisiae (strain ATCC 204508 / S288c) (Baker's yeast).
   3981..4688    +  CDS            mNeonGreen: mNeonGreen is a basic (constitutively fluorescent) green/yellow fluorescent protein published in 2013, derived from Branchiostoma lanceolatum. It is reported to be a very rapidly-maturing monomer with moderate acid sensitivity.
   5734..5760    +  rep_origin     ARS1 (fragment): S. cerevisiae autonomously replicating sequence ARS1/ARS416
   5857..5978    +  CDS            HIS3 (fragment): imidazoleglycerol-phosphate dehydratase, required for histidine biosynthesis; S. cerevisiae HIS3; yeast auxotrophic marker
