[The description below was written by a language model from this plasmid's Addgene catalogue record and pLannotate feature annotations shown in this document.]
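Description:
pBBK46 pHomL-RPL18Bp-RPC19-Link-Neon(gfp)-SSA1t-HomR is a 6,083-nt yeast integration-cassette plasmid from the Markerless Yeast Localization and Overexpression (MyLO) CRISPR-Cas9 toolkit, assembled by BsaI Golden Gate cloning on the pYTK089 backbone. In E. coli it is maintained at high copy from a ColE1/pUC-type origin and selected with ampicillin through the β-lactamase gene and its native promoter. The record lists no complete yeast selectable marker or functional yeast replication origin. This fits the markerless design, in which the cassette is meant to be inserted into the genome rather than carried episomally.

The payload is a fusion of S. cerevisiae RPC19, a core subunit shared by RNA polymerases I and III, joined through a short linker to the monomeric green/yellow fluorescent protein mNeonGreen. According to the construct name and purpose, expression is driven by the RPL18B promoter and terminated by the SSA1 terminator, although neither element was picked up by the automated annotation. Because Rpc19 is part of the rRNA-synthesising machinery, the fusion serves as a fluorescent marker for the nucleolus.

The cassette is bracketed by left and right homology arms (HomL and HomR). The feature table shows short ARS1/ARS416 and HIS3 fragments on either side of the expression unit. These plausibly lie within the homology arms rather than being working parts, but the record does not name the target locus. The intended use appears to be as a repair donor for Cas9-assisted genomic integration, giving stable nucleolar labelling for localization and colocalization studies in budding yeast.
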