Addgene plasmid #179030: pBBK46 pHomL-RPL18Bp-RPC19-Link-Neon(gfp)-SSA1t-HomR (AmpR)
Purpose: Vector containing a yeast integration cassette for RPL18B-driven expression of RPC19-Link-Neon(gfp), a marker for the nucleolus
Depositing lab: Vincent Martin. Depositing organization: Concordia University. Publication: The MyLo CRISPR-Cas9 Toolkit: A Markerless Yeast Localization and Overexpression CRISPR-Cas9 Toolkit. Bean BDM, Whiteway M, Martin VJJ. G3 (Bethesda). 2022 Jun 16. pii: 6609175. doi: 10.1093/g3journal/jkac154. PubMed 35708612.
Backbone
  Vector backbone: pYTK089 (ColE1, AmpR)
  Vector type: Yeast Expression
Growth in bacteria
  Bacterial resistance: Ampicillin, 100 μg/mL
  Growth temperature: 37°C
  Growth strain: DH5alpha
  Copy number: High Copy
Gene/Insert
  Gene/Insert name: RPL18Bp-RPC19-Link-Neon(gfp)
  Species: S. cerevisiae (budding yeast)
  Cloning method: Restriction Enzyme; 5′ cloning site Unknown (unknown if destroyed); 3′ cloning site Unknown (unknown if destroyed)
Terms and licenses: Academic/Nonprofit Terms; Industry Terms: Not Available to Industry
Depositor comments: Part of the Markerless Yeast Localization and Overexpression (MyLO) CRISPR-Cas9 Toolkit. Vector cloned using BsaI Golden Gate cloning
How to cite: pBBK46 pHomL-RPL18Bp-RPC19-Link-Neon(gfp)-SSA1t-HomR (AmpR) was a gift from Vincent Martin (Addgene plasmid # 179030 ; http://n2t.net/addgene:179030 ; RRID:Addgene_179030)
